>Addgene plasmid #195067 | pUb FLAG-cka | addgene full sequence | sequence record 383958 | Addgene NGS Result
GACGAAAGGGCCTCGTGATACGCCTATTTTTATAGGTTAATGTCATGATAATAATGGTTTCTTAGACGTC
AGGTGGCACTTTTCGGGGAAATGTGCGCGGAACCCCTATTTGTTTATTTTTCTAAATACATTCAAATATG
TATCCGCTCATGAGACAATAACCCTGATAAATGCTTCAATAATATTGAAAAAGGAAGAGTATGAGTATTC
AACATTTCCGTGTCGCCCTTATTCCCTTTTTTGCGGCATTTTGCCTTCCTGTTTTTGCTCACCCAGAAAC
GCTGGTGAAAGTAAAAGATGCTGAAGATCAGTTGGGTGCACGAGTGGGTTACATCGAACTGGATCTCAAC
AGCGGTAAGATCCTTGAGAGTTTTCGCCCCGAAGAACGTTTTCCAATGATGAGCACTTTTAAAGTTCTGC
TATGTGGCGCGGTATTATCCCGTATTGACGCCGGGCAAGAGCAACTCGGTCGCCGCATACACTATTCTCA
GAATGACTTGGTTGAGTACTCACCAGTCACAGAAAAGCATCTTACGGATGGCATGACAGTAAGAGAATTA
TGCAGTGCTGCCATAACCATGAGTGATAACACTGCGGCCAACTTACTTCTGACAACGATCGGAGGACCGA
AGGAGCTAACCGCTTTTTTGCACAACATGGGGGATCATGTAACTCGCCTTGATCGTTGGGAACCGGAGCT
GAATGAAGCCATACCAAACGACGAGCGTGACACCACGATGCCTGTAGCAATGGCAACAACGTTGCGCAAA
CTATTAACTGGCGAACTACTTACTCTAGCTTCCCGGCAACAATTAATAGACTGGATGGAGGCGGATAAAG
TTGCAGGACCACTTCTGCGCTCGGCCCTTCCGGCTGGCTGGTTTATTGCTGATAAATCTGGAGCCGGTGA
GCGTGGGTCTCGCGGTATCATTGCAGCACTGGGGCCAGATGGTAAGCCCTCCCGTATCGTAGTTATCTAC
ACGACGGGGAGTCAGGCAACTATGGATGAACGAAATAGACAGATCGCTGAGATAGGTGCCTCACTGATTA
AGCATTGGTAACTGTCAGACCAAGTTTACTCATATATACTTTAGATTGATTTAAAACTTCATTTTTAATT
TAAAAGGATCTAGGTGAAGATCCTTTTTGATAATCTCATGACCAAAATCCCTTAACGTGAGTTTTCGTTC
CACTGAGCGTCAGACCCCGTAGAAAAGATCAAAGGATCTTCTTGAGATCCTTTTTTTCTGCGCGTAATCT
GCTGCTTGCAAACAAAAAAACCACCGCTACCAGCGGTGGTTTGTTTGCCGGATCAAGAGCTACCAACTCT
TTTTCCGAAGGTAACTGGCTTCAGCAGAGCGCAGATACCAAATACTGTTCTTCTAGTGTAGCCGTAGTTA
GGCCACCACTTCAAGAACTCTGTAGCACCGCCTACATACCTCGCTCTGCTAATCCTGTTACCAGTGGCTG
CTGCCAGTGGCGATAAGTCGTGTCTTACCGGGTTGGACTCAAGACGATAGTTACCGGATAAGGCGCAGCG
GTCGGGCTGAACGGGGGGTTCGTGCACACAGCCCAGCTTGGAGCGAACGACCTACACCGAACTGAGATAC
CTACAGCGTGAGCTATGAGAAAGCGCCACGCTTCCCGAAGGGAGAAAGGCGGACAGGTATCCGGTAAGCG
GCAGGGTCGGAACAGGAGAGCGCACGAGGGAGCTTCCAGGGGGAAACGCCTGGTATCTTTATAGTCCTGT
CGGGTTTCGCCACCTCTGACTTGAGCGTCGATTTTTGTGATGCTCGTCAGGGGGGCGGAGCCTATGGAAA
AACGCCAGCAACGCGGCCTTTTTACGGTTCCTGGCCTTTTGCTGGCCTTTTGCTCACATGTTCTTTCCTG
CGTTATCCCCTGATTCTGTGGATAACCGTATTACCGCCTTTGAGTGAGCTGATACCGCTCGCCGCAGCCG
AACGACCGAGCGCAGCGAGTCAGTGAGCGAGGAAGCGGAAGAGCGCCCAATACGCAAACCGCCTCTCCCC
GCGCGTTGGCCGATTCATTAATGCAGCTGGCACGACAGGTTTCCCGACTGGAAAGCGGGCAGTGAGCGCA
ACGCAATTAATGTGAGTTAGCTCACTCATTAGGCACCCCAGGCTTTACACTTTATGCTTCCGGCTCGTAT
GTTGTGTGGAATTGTGAGCGGATAACAATTTCACACAGGAAACAGCTATGACCATGATTACGCCAAGCTT
TGTCGCCGGAACGCAGCGACAGAGATTCCAATGTGTCCGTATCTTTCAGGCTTTTGCCCTTCAGTTCCAG
ACGAAGCGACTGGCGATTCGCGTGTGGGGTCTGCTTCAGGGTCTTGTGAATTAGGGCGCGCAGATCGCCG
ATGGGCGTGGCGCCGGAGGGCACCTTCACCTTGCCGTACGGCTTGCTGTTCTTCGCGTTCAAAATCTCCA
GCTCCATTTTGCTTTCGGTGCGCTTGCAATCAGTACTGTCCAAAATCGAAAATCGCCGAACCGTAGTGTG
ACCGTGCGGGGCTCTGCGAAAATAAACTTTTTTAGGTATATGGCCACACACGGGGAAAGCACAGTGGATT
ATATGTTTTAATATTATAATATGCAGGTTTTCATTACTTATCCAGATGTAAGCCCACTTAAAGCGATTTA
ACAATTATTTGCCGAAAGAGTATAAACAAATTTCACTTAAAAATGGATTAAGAAAAGCTAGCTTGTGTAA
GATTATGCGCAGCGTTGCCAGATAGCTCCATTTAAAACACTTCAAAAACAATAAGTTTTGAAAATATATA
CATAAATAGCAGTCGTTGCCGCAACGCTCAACACATCACACTTTTAAAACACCCTTTACCTACACAGAAT
TACTTTTTAAATTTCCAGTCAAGCTGCGAGTTTCAAAATTATAGCCGGTAGAGAAGACAGTGCTATTTCA
AAAGCAAACTAACAAGGGTCTTAAATTCCAAAACACCAATCCTAACAAGCCTTGGACTTTTGTAAGTTTA
GATCAAAGGTGGCATTGCATTCAATGTCATGGTAAGAAGTAGGTCGTCTAGGTAGAAATCCTCATTCAGC
CGGTCAAGTCAGTACGAGAAAGGTCTCAATTTGAAATTGTCTTAAAAATATTTTATTGTTTTGTACTGTG
GTGAGTTTAAACGAAAAACACAAAAAAAAAGTGATACACAGAAATCATAAAAAATTTTAATACAAGGTAT
TCGTACGTATCAAAAACATTTCGGCACAATTTTTTTTCTCTGTACTAAAGTGTTACGAACACTACGGTAT
TTTTTAGTGATTTTCAACGGACACCGAAGGTATATAAACAGCGTTCGCGAACGGTCGCCTTCAAAACCAA
TTGACATTTGCAGCAGCAAGTACAAGTAGAAAGTAAAGCGCAATCAGCGAAAAATTTATACTTAATTGTT
GGTGATTAAAGTACAATTAAAAGAACATTCTCGAAAGTCACAAGAAACGTAAGTTTTTAACTCGCTGTTA
CCAATTAGTAATAAGAGCAACAAGACGTTGAGTAATTTCAAGAAAAACTGCATTTCAAGGTCTTTGTTCG
GCCATTTTTTTTTATTCAACGCTCTACGTAATTACAAAATAAGAAATTGGCAGCCACGCATCTTGTTTTC
CCAATGAATTGGCATCAAAACGCAAACAAATCTATAAATAAAACTTGCGTGTTGATTTTCGCCAAGATTT
ATTGGCAAATTGTGAAATTCGCAGTGACGCATTTGAAAATTCGAGAAATCACGAACGCACTCGATCGAGC
ATTTGTGTGCATGTTATTAGTTAGTTGTTTAGTTAATTGAAGTATTTTACCAACGAAATCCACTTATTTT
TAGCTGAAATAGAGTAGGTTGCTTAAACAAAGCCACGTCTGAAAATTTCTTATTGCTTGTAGTTGTGACG
TCACCATATACACACAAAATAATGTGTATGCATGCATTTCAGCTGTGTATATATACATGCACACACTCGC
AACACGAAAACGATGACGAAGCAACGGAACAAAGGTTTCTCAACTACCCTTTGTTCCCTGTTTCTTCGCT
TTCCTTTGTTCCAATATTCGTAGAGGGTTAATAGGGGTTTCTCAACAAAGTTGGCGTCGATAAATAAGTT
TCCCATTTTTATTCCCCAGCCAGGAAGTTAGTTTCAATAGTTTTGTAATTTCAACGAAACTCATTTGATT
TCGTACTAATTTTCCACATCTCTATTTTCTGCCCGCAGAATAATCCAAACTGCAGGTCGACTCTAGCTAG
AGGAAGCTTATGGACTACAAAGACCATGACGGTGATTATAAAGATCATGATATCGATTACAAGGATGACG
ATGACAAGGATCCACTAGTCGGCACCAATTCGGGAGCCACCGCTGGCATAAACAACAAGCCGGTTGGCGG
TGCAACAGGAGCCGGCGTCCTTGTAGGCGGCGGTGTGGGCGGTGCCAATTCCTCGATCGGCGGTGTCCTG
TCGAACAGCCTGGGCGGTGGCGGCAGCGGCGGTCTGAGCATCAGCGGCCTCAACGCTGGTGGACAGAACG
CCAATGTGGGCGGAATGGGCAACGTTGGCGGCGACGACGGCGGAAACGGGATGGTGGGCGGCGGTGTAAA
TAACCAGCAGGCCACAACGCCCCAATACACAATACCGGGCATCTTGCACTTCATCCAGCACGAGTGGTCG
CGCTTCGAGCTGGAGCGATCACAGTGGGACGTGGACAGGGCCGAATTGCAGGCTCGCATTGCTATGCTGC
TTGGAGAGCGCAAGTGCTTGGAAAGCCTCAAATCGGATTTGACGCGCCGCATCAAGATGCTGGAGTACGC
ACTGCGCCAGGAGCGTGCGAAATTCTATCGTTTAAAATACGGCACCGATCCGCCGCAGCTCAATGAGTTC
AAGCCATCGAACGAGGATGCCGGACTGGCCGGTGAGGTGGCCACTGACTCGGAGGTGCCCTACAGCAGTG
TCTCGAACACTACGTGGCGGCAGGGGCGTCAGATGCTGCGACAGTATCTGGCCGAGATTGGCTACACAGA
CAACATCATCGATGTGCGTTCAAATCGGGTGCGTTCGATCCTTGGCCTAAACAATAATGCCGAGCACGAC
GGCAGCGGCGGAGGACTGGGTGGTGGACTTGGCGGCGGCACCGGCGGCGAGAACCTTAGCCCAAACATCA
ATGGAAACGAGAGCAACAAACGCGCATCGGAGACGGAAGGCCGTCATACTCCCGCTAAAAAAGTGCAACA
ATCGATCGATGAAATAATCGTGGACACCGAGGCAGCTGTGATGGCGAACTTTGAGTTCCTGGGCGCCACC
GAGATGTCCGACGACGACGAGATATCTGACGATCTGGAAATGGTGGCCACCGACAATGACGACACAGACG
TAAAGCTGGCCAAGCGCGCCAAGTCTGGCAAGGATATGCTCACCGAGGAGGTGGACGGCTCGTTGGGACT
GGGTGAGCTTGCCCAGCTGACGGTGAATAACGAATCTGATGGCGCCTACGATGCGAACTCCAAGGATGGA
ACTGGCGGCAGTGCCGGCGGTGCTGGTTACCGCAAAACCTGGAACGCCAAGTACACGCTTCGCTCGCACT
TTGACGGAGTACGATCACTTATCTTTCACCCAGAGGAGCCGGTGCTGATCACGGCTTCCGAGGATCATAC
GCTTAAGCTGTGGAACCTTCAGAAGACGGTGCAGGCCAAAAAGTCGGCCAGCTTGGATGTGGAACCGCTG
TATACGTTCAGGGCCCATACGGGTCCAGTTCTGTGCCTGGGCATGTCGTCCAGCGGCGAGACATGCTATT
CGGGCGGGCTGGACGGTAACATTGAATGCTGGCAATTGCCGTCGCCGAATATCGATCCGTACGATTGCTA
TGATCCGAACGTGCATTCCGGCACGCTCGAGGGGCATACGGATGCCGTGTGGGGCCTTACCACCATGCAA
AGCAACATTGTGTCATGCTCAGCGGATGGAACGGTTAAGCTGTGGTCGCCATACAATAAGGAACCGCTGC
TGCGCACATACACAGCCTCCGAGGCAGAGGGTGTACCCTCATCCGTTGACTTTGTTCGCAATGAGGTTGA
CCATATCGTGGTGGCCTACAACAGTGCCCACTGCATCGTGTACGATACGGAGACGGGCAAGCAGGTGGTG
CGTCTGGAGGCGGCGCAGGAGATGTCTGGCAACACGGGGAAGTTCATTAACAAGGTGGTGTCACACCCAA
CGCTACCCATTACGATAACCGCGCACGAGGATCGTCACATCCGCTTCTGGGACAACACATCCGGCACGCT
GGTACACTCCATGGTGGCGCATTTAGAGCCGGTCACCTCGCTGGCCGTCGATGCTCATGGCCTGTATTTG
CTATCCGGCTCGCACGACTGCTCGATACGGCTGTGGAACCTGGACAATAAGACGTGCGTGCAGGAGATCA
CAGCGCATCGCAAGAAGTTTGACGAGAGCATATTCGATGTGGCCTTCCATGCCACAAAGCCGTACATTGC
TAGTGCCGGGGCCGATGGCCTCGCCAAGGTCTTTGTCTAAGCGGCCGCTCGAGTCTAGAGGGCCCGCGGT
TCGAAGGTAAGCCTATCCCTAACCCTCTCCTCGGTCTCGATTCTACGCGTACCGGTCATCATCACCATCA
CCATTGAGTTTATCTGACTAAATCTTAGTTTGTATTGTCATGTTTTAATACAATATGTTATGTTTAAATA
TGTTTTTAATAAATTTTATAAAATAATTTCAACTTTTATTGTAACAACATTGTCCATTTACACACTCCTT
TCAAGCGCGTGGGATCGATGCTCACTCAAAGGCGGTAATACGGTTATCCACAGAATCAGGGGATAACGCA
GGAAAGAACATGTGAGCCATATGGGCCCATGTGAGCCATATGGTGCACTCTCAGTACAATCTGCTCTGAT
GCCGCATAGTTAAGCCAGCCCCGACACCCGCCAACACCCGCTGACGCGCCCTGACGGGCTTGTCTGCTCC
CGGCATCCGCTTACAGACAAGCTGTGACCGTCTCCGGGAGCTGCATGTGTCAGAGGTTTTCACCGTCATC
ACCGAAACGCGCGA
Features (pLannotate 1.2.2; 14 found; start..end, strand, type, name):
     96..200     +  promoter       AmpR promoter: bla
    201..1061    +  CDS            AmpR: β-lactamase; bla; confers resistance to ampicillin, carbenicillin, and related antibiotics
   1232..1820    +  rep_origin     ori: high-copy-number ColE1/pMB1/pBR322/pUC origin of replication
   2003..2095    +  CDS            lacI (fragment): lac repressor; lacI; The lac repressor binds to the lac operator to inhibit transcription in E. coli. This inhibition can be relieved by adding lactose or isopropyl-β-D-thiogalactopyranoside (IPTG).
   2108..2129    +  protein_bind   CAP binding site: CAP binding activates transcription in the presence of cAMP. E. coli catabolite activator protein
   2144..2174    +  promoter       lac promoter: promoter for the E. coli lac operon
   2182..2198    +  protein_bind   lac operator: The lac repressor binds to the lac operator to inhibit transcription in E. coli. This inhibition can be relieved by adding lactose or isopropyl-β-D-thiogalactopyranoside (IPTG). lac repressor encoded by lacI
   4250..4266    -  misc_feature   MCS (fragment): pUC18/19 multiple cloning site
   4283..4348    +  CDS            3xFLAG: three tandem FLAG® epitope tags, followed by an enterokinase cleavage site
   6586..6627    +  CDS            V5 tag: epitope tag from simian virus 5
   6672..6801    +  polyA_signal   OpIE-2 poly(A) signal: immediate-early gene 2 from the Orgyia pseudotsugata multicapsid nucleopolyhedrovirus; baculovirus polyadenylation signal
   6810..6877    -  rep_origin     RSF ori (fragment): Plasmids containing the RSF 1030 origin of replication can be propagated in E. coli cells that contain additional plasmids with compatible origins.
   6897..6948    -  misc_feature   bom (fragment): basis of mobility region from pBR322
   7050..1       -  CDS            rop (fragment) (across the origin): Rop protein, which maintains plasmids at low copy number; rop
