[The description below was written by a language model from this plasmid's Addgene catalogue record and pLannotate feature annotations shown in this document.]
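Description:
pUb FLAG-cka is an insect-cell expression plasmid built on the pUb 3xFLAG MCS backbone and designed to produce an epitope-tagged version of the Drosophila melanogaster protein Connector of kinase to AP-1 (Cka, CG7392). It is maintained in E. coli through a high-copy ColE1/pUC-type origin and an ampicillin resistance gene (β-lactamase) driven by its own bla promoter. Small remnants of cloning-vector sequence, including a lacI fragment, the CAP site, the lac promoter/operator, and fragments annotated as RSF ori, bom and rop, are also detected and appear to be backbone leftovers rather than functional parts of the expression unit. No selectable marker for insect cells is annotated or recorded.

According to the catalogue entry, expression is driven by the Ubi-p63e (ubiquitin) promoter, a strong constitutive fly promoter. The automated annotation does not label it, but it presumably lies in the large unannotated stretch upstream of the tag. A 3xFLAG coding sequence, which includes an enterokinase cleavage site, sits immediately before the cloning region. The cka open reading frame was inserted between SpeI and NotI sites that were both preserved, and it likewise corresponds to an unannotated interval of the feature table. Downstream lie a V5 tag sequence and the baculoviral OpIE-2 polyadenylation signal, which terminates the transcript. The record does not say whether the V5 tag is in frame with the insert or is excluded by a stop codon, and the stated purpose mentions only the FLAG tag. The sequenced record is 7,084 nt, close to the listed size of 7,073 bp. The plasmid suits transfection of Drosophila cultured cells to detect or immunoprecipitate FLAG-Cka, and it was deposited with a study of the Integrator phosphatase module and premature transcription termination.
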