Addgene plasmid #195067: pUb FLAG-cka
Purpose: Expresses FLAG-tagged Drosophila cka protein
Depositing lab: Jeremy Wilusz. Depositing organization: Baylor College of Medicine. Publication: IntS6 and the Integrator phosphatase module tune the efficiency of select premature transcription termination events. Fujiwara R, Zhai SN, Liang D, Shah AP, Tracey M, Ma XK, Fields CJ, Mendoza-Figueroa MS, Meline MC, Tatomer DC, Yang L, Wilusz JE. Mol Cell. 2023 Nov 14:S1097-2765(23)00902-4. doi: 10.1016/j.molcel.2023.10.035. PubMed 37995689.
Backbone
  Vector backbone: pUb 3xFLAG MCS
  Total vector size (bp): 7073
  Vector type: Insect Expression
Growth in bacteria
  Bacterial resistance: Ampicillin, 100 μg/mL
  Growth temperature: 37°C
  Growth strain: DH5alpha
  Copy number: Unknown
Gene/Insert
  Gene/Insert name: Connector of kinase to AP-1
  Species: D. melanogaster (fly)
  Entrez Gene: Cka (a.k.a. Dmel_CG7392, 5836, CG7392, CKA, Dcka, Dmel\CG7392, anon-WO0172774.174, anon-WO0172774.175, anon-WO0172774.177, anon-WO0172774.179, cka, l(2)05836, l(2)s1883)
  Promoter: Ubi-p63e
  Cloning method: Restriction Enzyme; 5′ cloning site SpeI (not destroyed); 3′ cloning site NotI (not destroyed)
  Sequencing primers: 5′ CAAAGTTGGCGTCGATAAATAAGTTTCC
Terms and licenses: Academic/Nonprofit Terms; Industry Terms: Not Available to Industry
How to cite: pUb FLAG-cka was a gift from Jeremy Wilusz (Addgene plasmid # 195067 ; http://n2t.net/addgene:195067 ; RRID:Addgene_195067)
